>Addgene plasmid #11074 | pCVD442 | addgene full sequence | sequence record 219871 | Addgene NGS Result
GAGGTTTTCACCGTCATCACCGAAACGCGCGAGGCAGCAAGGAGATGGCGCCCAACAGTCCCCCGGCCAC
GGGGCCTGCCACCATACCCACGCCGAAACAAGCGCTCATGAGCCCGAAGTGGCGAGCCCGATCTTCCCCA
TCGGTGATGTCGGCGATATAGGCGCCAGCAACCGCACCTGTGGCGCCGGTGATGCCGGCCACGATGCGTC
CGGCGTAGAGGATCCTTTTTGTCCGGTGTTGGGTTGAAGGTGAAGCCGGTCGGGGCCGCAGCGGGGGCCG
GCTTTTCAGCCTTGCCCCCCTGCTTCGGCCGCCGTGGCTCCGGCGTCTTGGGTGCCGGCGCGGGTTCCGC
AGCCTTGGCCTGCGGTGCGGGCACATCGGCGGGCTTGGCCTTGATGTGCCGCCTGGCGTGCGAGCGGAAC
GTCTCGTAGGAGAACTTGACCTTCCCCGTTTCCCGCATGTGCTCCCAAATGGTGACGAGCGCATAGCCGG
ACGCTAACGCCGCCTCGACATCCGCCCTCACCGCCAGGAACGCAACCGCAGCCTCATCACGCCGGCGCTT
CTTGGCCGCGCGGGATTCAACCCACTCGGCCAGCTCGTCGGTGTAGCTCTTTGGCATCGTCTCTCGCCTG
TCCCCTCAGTTCAGTAATTTCCTGCATTTGCCTGTTTCCAGTCGGTAGATATTCCACAAAACAGCAGGGA
AGCAGCGCTTTTCCGCTGCATAACCCTGCTTCGGGGTCATTATAGCGATTTTTTCGGTATATCCATCCTT
TTTCGCACGATATACAGGATTTTGCCAAAGGGTTCGTGTAGACTTTCCTTGGTGTATCCAACGGCGTCAG
CCGGGCAGGATAGGTGAAGTAGGCCCACCCGCGAGCGGGTGTTCCTTCTTCACTGTCCCTTATTCGCACC
TGGCGGTGCTCAACGGGAATCCTGCTCTGCGAGGCTGGCCGGCTACCGCCGGCGTAACAGATGAGGGCAA
GCGGATGGCTGATGAAACCAAGCCAACCAGGAAGGGCAGCCCACCTATCAAGGTGTACTGCCTTCCAGAC
GAACGAAGAGCGATTGAGGAAAAGGCGGCGGCGGCCGGCATGAGCCTGTCGGCCTACCTGCTGGCCGTCG
GCCAGGGCTACAAAATCACGGGCGTCGTGGACTATGAGCACGTCCGCGAGCTGGCCCGCATCAATGGCGA
CCTGGGCCGCCTGGGCGGCCTGCTGAAACTCTGGCTCACCGACGACCCGCGCACGGCGCGGTTCGGTGAT
GCCACGATCCTCGCCCTGCTGGCGAAGATCGAAGAGAAGCAGGACGAGCTTGGCAAGGTCATGATGGGCG
TGGTCCGCCCGAGGGCAGAGCCATGACTTTTTTAGCCGCTAAAACGGCCGGGGGGTGCGCGTGATTGCCA
AGCACGTCCCCATGCGCTCCATCAAGAAGAGCGACTTCGCGGAGCTGGTGAAGTACATCACCGACGAGCA
AGGCAAGACCGAGCGCCTGGGTCACGTGCGCGTCACGAACTGCGAGGCAAACACCCTGCCCGCTGTCATG
GCCGAGGTGATGGCGACCCAGCACGGCAACACCCGTTCCGAGGCCGACAAGACCTATCACCTGCTGGTTA
GCTTCCGCGCGGGAGAGAAGCCCGACGCGGAGACGTTGCGCGCGATTGAGGACCGCATCTGCGCTGGGCT
TGGCTTCGCCGAGCATCAGCGCGTCAGTGCCGTGCATCACGACACCGACAACCTGCACATCCATATCGCC
ATCAACAAGATTCACCCGACCCGAAACACCATCCATGAGCCGTATCGGGCCTACCGCGCCCTCGCTGACC
TCTGCGCGACGCTCGAACGGGACTACGGGCTTGAGCGTGACAATCACGAAACGCGGCAGCGCGTTTCCGA
GAACCGCGCGAACGACATGGAGCGGCACGCGGGCGTGGAAAGCCTGGTCGGCTGGATCCGGCCACGATGC
GTCCGGCGTAGAGGATCTGAAGATCAGCAGTTCAACCTGTTGATAGTACGTACTAAGCTCTCATGTTTCA
CGTACTAAGCTCTCATGTTTAACGTACTAAGCTCTCATGTTTAACGAACTAAACCCTCATGGCTAACGTA
CTAAGCTCTCATGGCTAACGTACTAAGCTCTCATGTTTCACGTACTAAGCTCTCATGTTTGAACAATAAA
ATTAATATAAATCAGCAACTTAAATAGCCTCTAAGGTTTTAAGTTTTATAAGAAAAAAAAGAATATATAA
GGCTTTTAAAGCTTTTAAGGTTTAACGGTTGTGGACAACAAGCCAGGGATGTAACGCACTGAGAAGCCCT
TAGAGCCTCTCAAAGCAATTTTGAGTGACACAGGAACACTTAACGGCTGACATGGGAATTCCACATGTGG
AATTCCACATGTGGAATTGTGAGCGGATAACAATTTGTGGAATTCCCGGGAGAGCTCGATATCGCATGCG
GTACCTCTAGAAGAAGCTTGGGATCCGTCGACCTGCAGATCCGTCGACCTGCAGGTCGACTCTAGAGGAT
CGATCCTTTTTAACCCATCACATATACCTGCCGTTCACTATTATTTAGTGAAATGAGATATTATGATATT
TTCTGAATTGTGATTAAAAAGGCAACTTTATGCCCATGCAACAGAAACTATAAAAAATACAGAGAATGAA
AAGAAACAGATAGATTTTTTAGTTCTTTAGGCCCGTAGTCTGCAAATCCTTTTATGATTTTCTATCAAAC
AAAAGAGGAAAATAGACCAGTTGCAATCCAAACGAGAGTCTAATAGAATGAGGTCGAAAAGTAAATCGCG
CGGGTTTGTTACTGATAAAGCAGGCAAGACCTAAAATGTGTAAAGGGCAAAGTGTATACTTTGGCGTCAC
CCCTTACATATTTTAGGTCTTTTTTTATTGTGCGTAACTAACTTGCCATCTTCAAACAGGAGGGCTGGAA
GAAGCAGACCGCTAACACAGTACATAAAAAAGGAGACATGAACGATGAACATCAAAAAGTTTGCAAAACA
AGCAACAGTATTAACCTTTACTACCGCACTGCTGGCAGGAGGCGCAACTCAAGCGTTTGCGAAAGAAACG
AACCAAAAGCCATATAAGGAAACATACGGCATTTCCCATATTACACGCCATGATATGCTGCAAATCCCTG
AACAGCAAAAAAATGAAAAATATCAAGTTCCTGAATTCGATTCGTCCACAATTAAAAATATCTCTTCTGC
AAAAGGCCTGGACGTTTGGGACAGCTGGCCATTACAAAACGCTGACGGCACTGTCGCAAACTATCACGGC
TACCACATCGTCTTTGCATTAGCCGGAGATCCTAAAAATGCGGATGACACATCGATTTACATGTTCTATC
AAAAAGTCGGCGAAACTTCTATTGACAGCTGGAAAAACGCTGGCCGCGTCTTTAAAGACAGCGACAAATT
CGATGCAAATGATTCTATCCTAAAAGACCAAACACAAGAATGGTCAGGTTCAGCCACATTTACATCTGAC
GGAAAAATCCGTTTATTCTACACTGATTTCTCCGGTAAACATTACGGCAAACAAACACTGACAACTGCAC
AAGTTAACGTATCAGCATCAGACAGCTCTTTGAACATCAACGGTGTAGAGGATTATAAATCAATCTTTGA
CGGTGACGGAAAAACGTATCAAAATGTACAGCAGTTCATCGATGAAGGCAACTACAGCTCAGGCGACAAC
CATACGCTGAGAGATCCTCACTACGTAGAAGATAAAGGCCACAAATACTTAGTATTTGAAGCAAACACTG
GAACTGAAGATGGCTACCAAGGCGAAGAATCTTTATTTAACAAAGCATACTATGGCAAAAGCACATCATT
CTTCCGTCAAGAAAGTCAAAAACTTCTGCAAAGCGATAAAAAACGCACGGCTGAGTTAGCAAACGGCGCT
CTCGGTATGATTGAGCTAAACGATGATTACACACTGAAAAAAGTGATGAAACCGCTGATTGCATCTAACA
CAGTAACAGATGAAATTGAACGCGCGAACGTCTTTAAAATGAACGGCAAATGGTACCTGTTCACTGACTC
CCGCGGATCAAAAATGACGATTGACGGCATTACGTCTAACGATATTTACATGCTTGGTTATGTTTCTAAT
TCTTTAACTGGCCCATACAAGCCGCTGAACAAAACTGGCCTTGTGTTAAAAATGGATCTTGATCCTAACG
ATGTAACCTTTACTTACTCACACTTCGCTGTACCTCAAGCGAAAGGAAACAATGTCGTGATTACAAGCTA
TATGACAAACAGAGGATTCTACGCAGACAAACAATCAACGTTTGCGCCAAGCTTCCTGCTGAACATCAAA
GGCAAGAAAACATCTGTTGTCAAAGACAGCATCCTTGAACAAGGACAATTAACAGTTAACAAATAAAAAC
GCAAAAGAAAATGCCGATATCCTATTGGCATTTTCTTTTATTTCTTATCAACATAAAGGTGAATCCCATA
TGAACTATATAAAAGCAGGCAAATGGCTAACCGTATTCCTAACCTTTTGGTAATGACTCCAACTTATTGA
TAGTGTTTTATGTTCAGATAATGCCCGATGACTTTGTCATGCAGCTCCACCGATTTTGAGAACGACAGCG
ACTTCCGTCCCAGCCGTGCCAGGTGCTGCCTCAGATTCAGGTTATGCCGCTCAATTCGCTGCGTATATCG
CTTGCTGATTACGTGCAGCTTTCCCTTCAGGCGGGATTCATACAGCGGCCAGCCATCCGTCATCCATATC
ACCACGTCAAAGGGTGACAGCAGGCTCATAAGACGCCCCAGCGTCGCCATAGTGCGTTCACCGAATACGT
GCGCAACAACCGTCTTCCGGAGACTGTCATACGCGTAAAACAGCCAGCGCTGGCGCGATTTAGCCCCGAC
ATAGCCCCACTGTTCGTCCATTTCCGCGCAGACGATGACGTCACTGCCCGGCTGTATGCGCGAGGTTACC
GACTGCGGCCTGAGTTTTTTAAGTGACGTAAAATCGTGTTGAGGCCAACGCCCATAATGCGGGCTGTTGC
CCGGCATCCAACGCCATTCATGGCCATATCAATGATTTTCTGGTGCGTACCGGGTTGAGAAGCGGTGTAA
GTGAACTGCAGGTGGCACTTTTCGGGGAAATGTGCGCGGAACCCCTATTTGTTTATTTTTCTAAATACAT
TCAAATATGTATCCGCTCATGAGACAATAACCCTGATAAATGCTTCAATAATATTGAAAAAGGAAGAGTA
TGAGTATTCAACATTTCCGTGTCGCCCTTATTCCCTTTTTTGCGGCATTTTGCCTTCCTGTTTTTGCTCA
CCCAGAAACGCTGGTGAAAGTAAAAGATGCTGAAGATCAGTTGGGTGCACGAGTGGGTTACATCGAACTG
GATCTCAACAGCGGTAAGATCCTTGAGAGTTTTCGCCCCGAAGAACGTTTTCCAATGATGAGCACTTTTA
AAGTTCTGCTATGTGGCGCGGTATTATCCCGTGTTGACGCCGGGCAAGAGCAACTCGGTCGCCGCATACA
CTATTCTCAGAATGACTTGGTTGAGTACTCACCAGTCACAGAAAAGCATCTTACGGATGGCATGACAGTA
AGAGAATTATGCAGTGCTGCCATAACCATGAGTGATAACACTGCGGCCAACTTACTTCTGACAACGATCG
GAGGACCGAAGGAGCTAACCGCTTTTTTGCACAACATGGGGGATCATGTAACTCGCCTTGATCGTTGGGA
ACCGGAGCTGAATGAAGCCATACCAAACGACGAGCGTGACACCACGATGCCTGCAGCAATGGCAACAACG
TTGCGCAAACTATTAACTGGCGAACTACTTACTCTAGCTTCCCGGCAACAATTAATAGACTGGATGGAGG
CGGATAAAGTTGCAGGACCACTTCTGCGCTCGGCCCTTCCGGCTGGCTGGTTTATTGCTGATAAATCTGG
AGCCGGTGAGCGTGGGTCTCGCGGTATCATTGCAGCACTGGGGCCAGATGGTAAGCCCTCCCGTATCGTA
GTTATCTACACGACGGGGAGTCAGGCAACTATGGATGAACGAAATAGACAGATCGCTGAGATAGGTGCCT
CACTGATTAAGCATTGGTAACTGTCAGACCAAGTTTACTCATATATACTTTAGATTGATTTATGGTGCAC
TCTCAGTACAATCTGCTCTGATGCCGCATAGTTAAGCCAGTATACACTCCGCTATCGCTACGTGACTGGG
TCATGGCTGCGCCCCGACACCCGCCAACACCCGCTGACGCGCCCTGACGGGCTTGTCTGCTCCCGGCATC
CGCTTACAGACAAGCTGTGACCGTCTCCGGGAGCTGCATGTGTCA
Features (pLannotate 1.2.2; 15 found; start..end, strand, type, name):
     37..225     -  CDS            TcR (fragment): tetracycline efflux protein; tet; confers resistance to tetracycline
    216..617     -  CDS            traK: TRAK4_ECOLX - Experimental evidence at protein level: Swiss-Prot protein existence level 1. From Escherichia coli.
    843..952     +  oriT           oriT: incP origin of transfer
    985..1356    +  CDS            traJ: oriT-recognizing protein; traJ
   1394..1960    +  CDS            traI (fragment): TRAI6_ECOLX - Experimental evidence at protein level: Swiss-Prot protein existence level 1. The initiation process of transfer DNA synthesis requires the interaction of at least three plasmid-specific components (TraH, I, and J) at the transfer origin resulting in the assembly of a specialised nucleoprotein complex - the relaxosome. Site- and strand-specific cleavage at the transfer origin is dependent on TraI and TraJ. From Escherichia coli.
   1974..2362    +  rep_origin     R6K γ ori: γ replication origin from E. coli plasmid R6K; requires the R6K initiator protein pi for replication
   2397..2413    +  protein_bind   lac operator: The lac repressor binds to the lac operator to inhibit transcription in E. coli. This inhibition can be relieved by adding lactose or isopropyl-β-D-thiogalactopyranoside (IPTG). lac repressor encoded by lacI
   2498..2521    -  misc_feature   MCS (fragment): pUC18/19 multiple cloning site
   2539..2984    +  promoter       sacB promoter: sacR; sacB promoter and control region
   2985..4406    +  CDS            SacB: secreted levansucrase that renders bacterial growth sensitive to sucrose; Bacillus subtilis sacB; negative selection marker
   4529..5121    -  mobile_element IS1 (fragment): prokaryotic transposable element IS1
   5145..5249    +  promoter       AmpR promoter: bla
   5250..6110    +  CDS            AmpR: β-lactamase; bla; confers resistance to ampicillin, carbenicillin, and related antibiotics
   6151..6241    -  misc_feature   bom (fragment): basis of mobility region from pBR322
   6343..38      -  CDS            rop (fragment) (across the origin): Rop protein, which maintains plasmids at low copy number; rop
