[The description below was written by a language model from this plasmid's Addgene catalogue record and pLannotate feature annotations shown in this document.]
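Description:
pCVD442 is a positive-selection suicide vector for making chromosomal mutations in Gram-negative bacteria by allelic exchange. It was built from the pGP704 backbone by inserting the Bacillus subtilis sacB gene on a PstI fragment. The sequenced plasmid is 6,345 nt. It replicates from the R6K γ origin, which fires only when the Pi initiator protein encoded by pir is supplied in trans, usually from a lambda pir lysogen. The plasmid can therefore be maintained in pir-containing E. coli hosts but cannot replicate once moved into an ordinary recipient. Selection is by ampicillin through bla (AmpR) under its own promoter. The catalogue lists it as high copy.

Transfer relies on the mob region. This is annotated as an IncP oriT flanked by traK, traJ and a partial traI, which supply the relaxosome functions that nick the transfer origin. Conjugation is efficient from donor strains that provide the remaining tra genes. sacB, driven by its native sacR promoter and control region, encodes a secreted levansucrase that makes Gram-negative cells sensitive to sucrose.

In use, a mutated allele with flanking homology is cloned into the vector, and a residual pUC-type polylinker fragment is annotated upstream of sacB. After conjugation, ampicillin selects recipients in which the non-replicating plasmid has integrated by a single crossover. Sucrose then enriches for cells that have lost the vector through a second crossover. The depositors caution that sucrose sensitivity is only partial, appearing as fewer and smaller colonies rather than complete killing. The feature table also shows leftover fragments of a tetracycline resistance gene, rop, bom and IS1, which appear to be carry-over from parental plasmids.
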