Addgene plasmid #11074: pCVD442
Depositing lab: Michael Donnenberg & James Kaper. Depositing organization: University of Maryland, Baltimore. Publication: Construction of an eae deletion mutant of enteropathogenic Escherichia coli by using a positive-selection suicide vector. Donnenberg MS, Kaper JB. Infect Immun. 1991 Dec . 59(12):4310-7. PubMed 1937792.
Backbone
  Vector backbone: pGP704
  Vector type: Bacterial Expression
Growth in bacteria
  Bacterial resistance: Ampicillin, 100 μg/mL
  Growth temperature: 37°C
  Growth strain: SY327 lambda pir
  Growth instructions: Needs pir gene (see comments below)
  Copy number: High Copy
Gene/Insert
  Gene/Insert name: sacB
  Species: Bacillus subtilis
  Insert size (bp): 1400
  Entrez Gene: sacB (a.k.a. BSU_34450, BSU34450)
  Cloning method: Restriction Enzyme; 5′ cloning site PstI (not destroyed); 3′ cloning site PstI (not destroyed)
  Sequencing primers: 5′ na
Terms and licenses: Academic/Nonprofit Terms; Industry Terms: Not Available to Industry
Depositor comments: This suicide vector was created to engineer mutations in host strains via allelic exchange. The important properties of this vector are: 1) a pir dependent origin of replication from plasmid R6K, 2) the bla gene encoding resistance to ampicillin, 3) the mob region allowing efficient transfer by conjugation from strains containing the tra locus, and 4) the sacB gene conferring sensitivity to sucrose in Gram-negative bacteria. Plasmid pCVD442 was created by cloning the sacB gene on a PstI fragment from plasmid pUM24 (Ried and Collmer. Gene 57:239-46, 1987) into plasmid pGP704 (Miller and Mekalanos. J.Bacteriol. 170:2575-83, 1988) that had been partially digested with PstI. Plasmid pCVD442 and its derivatives can only grow in strains that have the pir gene encoding the Pi protein, which is necessary for replication of R6K plasmids. The pir gene is usually supplied by a lambda lysogen. Such strains include DH5alpha-lambdapir, SY327-lambdapir, SM10-lambdapir, and S17-lambdapir. The last two strains supply the tra genes for efficient conjugation. Sucrose sensitivity is far from absolute. The strain carrying the plasmid grows well on sucrose plates. To detect sucrose sensitivity make serial dilutions of the bacteria and plate both on plates containing and lacking 5% sucrose. There should be substantially fewer colonies and the colonies are smaller on the sucrose plates.
How to cite: pCVD442 was a gift from Michael Donnenberg & James Kaper (Addgene plasmid # 11074 ; http://n2t.net/addgene:11074 ; RRID:Addgene_11074)
