>Addgene plasmid #11074 | pCVD442 | addgene partial sequence | sequence record 18054 | pGP704-R 5'-aacaagccagggatgtaacg-3'
GGCTGACATGGGAATTCCACATGTGGAATTCCACATGTGGAATTGTGAGCGGATAACAATTTGTGGAATT
CCCGGGAGAGCTCGATATCGCATGCGGTACCTCTAGAAGAAGCTTGGGATCCGTCGACCTGCAGATCCGT
CGACCTGCAGGTCGACTCTAGAGGATCGATCCTTTTTAACCCATCACATATACCTGCCGTTCACTATTAT
TTAGTGAAATGAGATATTATGATATTTTCTGAATTGTGATTAAAAAGGCAACTTTATGCCCATGCAACAG
AAACTATAAAAAATACAGAGAATGAAAAGAAACAGATAGATTTTTTAGTTCTTTAGGCCCGTAGTCTGCA
AATCCTTTTATGATTTTCTATCAAACAAAAGAGGAAAATAGACCAGTTGCAATCCAAACGAGAGTCTAAT
AGAATGAGGTCGAAAAGTAAATCGCGCGGGTTTGTTACTGATAAAGCAGGCAAGACCTAAAATGTGTAAA
GGGCAAAGTGTATACTTTGGCGTCACCCCTTACATATTTTAGGTCTTTTTTTATTGTGCGTAACTAACTT
GCCATCTTCAAACAGGAGGGCTGGAAGAAGCAGACCGCTAACACAGTACATAAAAAAGGAGACATGAAC
