>Addgene plasmid #11074 | pCVD442 | addgene partial sequence | sequence record 18055 | 11074 with sacB-N 5'- ggatctctcagcgtatggttg
CATTTTGATACGTTTTTCCGTCACCGTCAAAGATTGATTTATAATCCTCTACACCGTTGATGTTCAAAGA
GCTGTCTGATGCTGATACGTTAACTTGTGCAGTTGTCAGTGTTTGTTTGCCGTAATGTTTACCGGAGAAA
TCAGTGTAGAATAAACGGATTTTTCCGTCAGATGTAAATGTGGCTGAACCTGACCATTCTTGTGTTTGGT
CTTTTAGGATAGAATCATTTGCATCGAATTTGTCGCTGTCTTTAAAGACGCGGCCAGCGTTTTTCCAGCT
GTCAATAGAAGTTTCGCCGACTTTTTGATAGAACATGTAAATCGATGTGTCATCCGCATTTTTAGGATCT
CCGGCTAATGCAAAGACGATGTGGTAGCCGTGATAGTTTGCGACAGTGCCGTCAGCGTTTTGTAATGGCC
AGCTGTCCCAAACGTCCAGGCCTTTTGCAGAAGAGATATTTTTAATTGTGGACGAATCGAATTCAGGAAC
TTGATATTTTTCATTTTTTTGCTGTTCAGGGATTTGCAGCATATCATGGCGTGTAATATGGGAAATGCCG
TATGTTTCCTTATATGGCTTTTGGTTCGTTTCTTTCGCAAACGCTTGAGTTGCGCCTCCTGCCAGC
