>Addgene plasmid #11074 | pCVD442 | addgene partial sequence | sequence record 18056 | 11074 with sacB-C 5'-acaaccatacgctgagagatcc
ATCTTAGTATTTGAAGCAAACACTGGAACTGAAGATGGCTACCAAGGCGAAGAATCTTTATTTAACAAAG
CATACTATGGCAAAAGCACATCATTCTTCCGTCAAGAAAGTCAAAAACTTCTGCAAAGCGATAAAAAACG
CACGGCTGAGTTAGCAAACGGCGCTCTCGGTATGATTGAGCTAAACGATGATTACACACTGAAAAAAGTG
ATGAAACCGCTGATTGCATCTAACACAGTAACAGATGAAATTGAACGCGCGAACGTCTTTAAAATGAACG
GCAAATGGTACCTGTTCACTGACTCCCGCGGATCAAAAATGACGATTGACGGCATTACGTCTAACGATAT
TTACATGCTTGGTTATGTTTCTAATTCTTTAACTGGCCCATACAAGCCGCTGAACAAAACTGGCCTTGTG
TTAAAAATGGATCTTGATCCTAACGATGTAACCTTTACTTACTCACACTTCGCTGTACCTCAAGCGAAAG
GAAACAATGTCGTGATTACAAGCTATATGACAAACAGAGGATTCTACGCAGACAAACAATCAACGTTTGC
GCCAAGCTTCCTGCTGAACATCAAAGGCAAGAAAACATCTGTTGTCAAAGACAGCATCCTTGAACAAGGA
CAATTAACAGTTAACAAATAAAAACGCAAAAGAAAATGCCGATATCCTATTGGCATTTTC
